>Addgene plasmid #23553 | pDONR223-TSSK3 | depositor partial sequence | sequence record 10772 | Author sequence
ATGGAGGACTTTCTGCTCTCCAATGGGTACCAGCTGGGCAAGACCATTGGGGAAGGGACCTACTCAAAAG
TCAAAGAAGCATTTTCCAAAAAACACCAAAGAAAAGTGGCAATTAAAGTTATAGACAAGATGGGAGGGCC
AGAAGAGTTTATCCAGAGATTCCTCCCTCGGGAGCTCCAAATCGTCCGTACCCTGGACCACAAGAACATC
ATCCAGGTGTATGAGATGCTGGAGTCTGCCGACGGGAAAATCTGCCTGGTGATGGAGCTCGCTGAGGGAG
GGGATGTCTTTGACTGCGTGCTGAATGGGGGGCCACTGCCTGAAAGCCGGGCCAAGGCCCTCTTCCGTCA
GATGGTTGAGGCCATCCGCTACTGCCATGGCTGTGGTGTGGCCCACCGGGACCTCAAATGTGAGAACGCC
TTGTTGCAGGGCTTCAACCTGAAGCTGACTGACTTTGGCTTTGCCAAGGTGTTGCCCAAGTCACACCGGG
AGCTGAGCCAGACCTTCTGCGGCAGTACAGCCTATGCTGCCCCCGAGGTGCTGCAGGGCATTCCCCACGA
TAGCAAAAAAGGTGATGTCTGGAGCATGGGTGTGGTCCTGTATGTCATGCTCTGTGCCAGCCTACCTTTT
GACGACACAGACATCCCCAAGATGCTGTGGCAGCAGCAGAAGGGGGTGTCCTTCCCCACTCATCTGAGCA
TCTCGGCCGATTGCCAGGACCTGCTCAAGAGGCTCCTGGAACCCGATATGATCCTCCGGCCTTCAATTGA
AGAAGTTAGTTGGCATCCATGGCTAGCAAGCACTTGA
