>Addgene plasmid #23553 | pDONR223-TSSK3 | addgene partial sequence | sequence record 29441 | 23553 with M13pUC-fwd
TCGGGCCCAATAATGATTTTATTTTGACTGATAGTGACCTGTTCGTTGCAACAAATTGATGAGCAATGCT
TTTTTATAATGCCAACTTTGTACAAAAAAGTTGGCATGGAGGACTTTCTGCTCTCCAATGGGTACCAGCT
GGGCAAGACCATTGGGGAAGGGACCTACTCAAAAGTCAAAGAAGCATTTTCCAAAAAACACCAAAGAAAA
GTGGCAATTAAAGTTATAGACAAGATGGGAGGGCCAGAAGAGTTTATCCAGAGATTCCTCCCTCGGGAGC
TCCAAATCGTCCGTACCCTGGACCACAAGAACATCATCCAGGTGTATGAGATGCTGGAGTCTGCCGACGG
GAAAATCTGCCTGGTGATGGAGCTCGCTGAGGGAGGGGATGTCTTTGACTGCGTGCTGAATGGGGGGCCA
CTGCCTGAAAGCCGGGCCAAGGCCCTCTTCCGTCAGATGGTTGAGGCCATCCGCTACTGCCATGGCTGTG
GTGTGGCCCACCGGGACCTCAAATGTGAGAACGCCTTGTTGCAGGGCTTCAACCTGAAGCTGACTGACTT
TGGCTTTGCCAAGGTGTTGCCCAAGTCACACCGGGAGCTGAGCCAGACCTTCTGCGGCAGTACAGCCTAT
GCTGCCCCCGAGGTGCTGCAGGGCATTCCCCACGATAGCAAAAAAGGTGATGTCTGGAGCATGGGTGTGG
TCCTGTATGTCATGCTCTGTGCCAGCCTACCTTTTGACGACACAGACATCCCCAAGATGCTGTGGCAGCA
G
