[The description below was written by a language model from this plasmid's Addgene catalogue record.]
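Description:
pDONR223-TSSK3 is a Gateway entry clone built on the Invitrogen pDONR223 donor backbone (about 5 kb without insert) that carries the open reading frame of human TSSK3, a testis-specific serine/threonine kinase also known as STK22C, SPOGA3 or TSK3. The insert is 807 bp and was introduced by Gateway recombination cloning. The plasmid is maintained in E. coli at high copy number and selected with spectinomycin. The record does not include a feature table, so the origin of replication and the exact attachment sites flanking the ORF are not itemised. As a product of recombination into a donor vector, the ORF would normally be bracketed by attL sites that allow LR transfer into destination vectors. M13 forward and reverse primer sites lie on either side of the insert and are used for sequence verification.

The ORF was deliberately cloned without a stop codon. When it is recombined into a destination vector, it can therefore be read through in frame into a C-terminal epitope tag and a stop codon supplied by that vector. The entry clone itself has no stated promoter for eukaryotic expression. The depositors note that it should not be transfected directly. It serves instead as a shuttle source of the kinase ORF. They point to a companion set of lentiviral Gateway destination vectors (the pLX301–pLX304 series, obtained separately) for expressing the ORF in mammalian cells. The clone belongs to a kinase ORF collection associated with a study of resistance to RAF inhibition. This fits its use in gain-of-function expression screens and other overexpression studies of TSSK3.
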