Addgene plasmid #23553: pDONR223-TSSK3
Depositing lab: William Hahn & David Root. Depositing organization: Dana-Farber Cancer Institute. Publication: COT drives resistance to RAF inhibition through MAP kinase pathway reactivation. Johannessen CM, Boehm JS, Kim SY, Thomas SR, Wardwell L, Johnson LA, Emery CM, Stransky N, Cogdill AP, Barretina J, Caponigro G, Hieronymus H, Murray RR, Salehi-Ashtiani K, Hill DE, Vidal M, Zhao JJ, Yang X, Alkan O, Kim S, Harris JL, Wilson CJ, Myer VE, Finan PM, Root DE, Roberts TM, Golub T, Flaherty KT, Dummer R, Weber BL, Sellers WR, Schlegel R, Wargo JA, Hahn WC, Garraway LA. Nature. 2010 Dec 16;468(7326):968-72. doi: 10.1038/nature09627 PubMed 21107320.
Backbone
  Vector backbone: pDONR223
  Backbone manufacturer: Invitrogen
  Backbone size w/o insert (bp): 5005
  Vector type: Gateway Donor vector
Growth in bacteria
  Bacterial resistance: Spectinomycin, 50 μg/mL
  Growth temperature: 37°C
  Growth strain: DH5alpha
  Copy number: High Copy
Gene/Insert
  Gene/Insert name: TSSK3 (alt name: serine/threonine kinase 22C (spermiogenesis associated))
  Species: H. sapiens (human)
  Insert size (bp): 807
  Entrez Gene: TSSK3 (a.k.a. SPOGA3, STK22C, STK22D, TSK3)
  Cloning method: Gateway Cloning
  Sequencing primers: 5′ M13pUC-fwd; 3′ M13rev
Terms and licenses: Academic/Nonprofit Terms; Industry Terms: Not Available to Industry
Depositor comments: The ORF has no Stop codon. This design enables easy recombination into a destination vector to add an epitope tag of choice and Stop codon to the ORF. Do NOT use this plasmid directly for transfections. A set of 4 custom lentiviral vectors is available ( pLX301 (http://www.addgene.org/25895/) , pLX302 (http://www.addgene.org/25896/) , pLX303 (http://www.addgene.org/25897/) , pLX304 (http://www.addgene.org/25890/) ) to be used to express these ORFs in mammalian cells. These plasmids are not included in the kit and must be ordered separately.
How to cite: pDONR223-TSSK3 was a gift from William Hahn & David Root (Addgene plasmid # 23553 ; http://n2t.net/addgene:23553 ; RRID:Addgene_23553)
